Addgene plasmid #62138: pMuLE ENTR U6 n.s shRNA L5-L4
Purpose: MuLE (Multiple Lentiviral Expression) Entry vector containing a U6 promoter and a non-silencing (scrambled) shRNA module. Compatible with MultiSite Gateway cloning
Depositing lab: Ian Frew. Depositing organization: University of Zurich. Publication: A versatile modular vector system for rapid combinatorial mammalian genetics. Albers J, Danzer C, Rechsteiner M, Lehmann H, Brandt LP, Hejhal T, Catalano A, Busenhart P, Goncalves AF, Brandt S, Bode PK, Bode-Lesniewska B, Wild PJ, Frew IJ. J Clin Invest. 2015 Mar 9. pii: 79743. doi: 10.1172/JCI79743. PubMed 25751063.
Backbone
  Vector backbone: N/A
  Vector type: Mammalian Expression, RNAi ; MuLE Gateway Entry Vector
Growth in bacteria
  Bacterial resistance: Kanamycin, 50 μg/mL
  Growth temperature: 37°C
  Growth strain: DH5alpha
  Copy number: High Copy
Gene/Insert
  Gene/Insert name: non-silencing (scrambled) shRNA
  Species: Synthetic
  Promoter: U6
  Cloning method: Gateway Cloning
  Sequencing primers: 5′ M13-fwd; 3′ M13-rev
Terms and licenses: Academic/Nonprofit Terms; Industry Terms: Not Available to Industry
Depositor comments: Please note that the n.s. shRNA contains an additional "C" nucleotide compared to the depositors reference sequence. The sequence between AgeI and EcoRI is 5' -ccggtcCtaaggttaagtcgccctcgctcgagcgagggcgacttaaccttaggtttttg - 3'.
How to cite: pMuLE ENTR U6 n.s shRNA L5-L4 was a gift from Ian Frew (Addgene plasmid # 62138 ; http://n2t.net/addgene:62138 ; RRID:Addgene_62138)
