[The description below was written by a language model from this plasmid's Addgene catalogue record and pLannotate feature annotations shown in this document.]
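Description:
pMuLE ENTR U6 n.s shRNA L5-L4 is a small (about 2.9 kb) MultiSite Gateway entry vector from the MuLE (Multiple Lentiviral Expression) modular cloning system. It is not itself a lentiviral vector. It is a bacterial shuttle plasmid that donates one expression module to a lentiviral destination vector. It is maintained in E. coli on a high-copy ColE1/pUC-type origin and selected with kanamycin through an aph(3')-Ia resistance gene. The record lists no named backbone, but the feature table shows elements commonly found in Gateway entry plasmids: rrnB T1 and T2 terminators upstream of the cassette that insulate it from read-through transcription, a T7 promoter beyond the attL4 site, and short lacI and lacZα remnants with no evident function.

The payload lies between the attL5 and attL4 recombination sites. It consists of the human U6 snRNA promoter, an RNA polymerase III promoter, followed by a synthetic non-silencing (scrambled) short hairpin RNA. The hairpin itself is too short to be annotated, but it occupies the gap between the U6 promoter and attL4. The specific attL5/attL4 pair determines the position and orientation this module takes when it is combined with other MuLE entry vectors in an LR Clonase reaction, so several shRNA or cDNA cassettes can be assembled into one lentiviral construct. This module serves as the negative-control hairpin for knockdown experiments in mammalian cells, or as a neutral placeholder in multi-element assemblies. The depositor notes that the shRNA carries one extra cytosine relative to the reference sequence, which matches the one-nucleotide length difference between the two sequence records. The two records are otherwise identically annotated and differ only in their numbering start point.
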