Features (pLannotate 1.2.2; 10 found; start..end, strand, type, name):
     17..109     +  CDS            lacI (fragment): lac repressor; lacI; The lac repressor binds to the lac operator to inhibit transcription in E. coli. This inhibition can be relieved by adding lactose or isopropyl-β-D-thiogalactopyranoside (IPTG).
    164..191     -  terminator     rrnB T2 terminator: transcription terminator T2 from the E. coli rrnB gene
    323..366     +  terminator     rrnB T1 terminator: Escherichia coli rrnB; transcription terminator T1 from the E. coli rrnB gene
    413..449     -  CDS            lacZα (fragment): LacZα fragment of β-galactosidase; lacZ fragment
    466..561     +  protein_bind   attL5: mutant version of attL; recombination site for the Gateway® LR reaction LR Clonase™
    604..844     +  promoter       U6 promoter: RNA polymerase III promoter for human U6 snRNA
    920..1015    -  protein_bind   attL4: mutant version of attL; recombination site for the Gateway® LR reaction LR Clonase™
   1047..1065    -  promoter       T7 promoter: promoter for bacteriophage T7 RNA polymerase
   1199..2008    +  CDS            KanR: aminoglycoside phosphotransferase; aph(3')-Ia; confers resistance to kanamycin in bacteria or G418 (Geneticin®) in eukaryotes
   2155..2743    +  rep_origin     ori: high-copy-number ColE1/pMB1/pBR322/pUC origin of replication
>Addgene plasmid #62138 | pMuLE ENTR U6 n.s shRNA L5-L4 | addgene full sequence | sequence record 347565 | Addgene NGS Result
GCGAGGAAGCGGAAGAGCGCCCAATACGCAAACCGCCTCTCCCCGCGCGTTGGCCGATTCATTAATGCAG
CTGGCACGACAGGTTTCCCGACTGGAAAGCGGGCAGTGAGCGCAACGCAATTAATACGCGTACCGCTAGC
CAGGAAGAGTTTGTAGAAACGCAAAAAGGCCATCCGTCAGGATGGCCTTCTGCTTAGTTTGATGCCTGGC
AGTTTATGGCGGGCGTCCTGCCCGCCACCCTCCGGGCCGTTGCTTCACAACGTTCAAATCCGCTCCCGGC
GGATTTGTCCTACTCAGGAGAGCGTTCACCGACAAACAACAGATAAAACGAAAGGCCCAGTCTTCCGACT
GAGCCTTTCGTTTTATTTGATGCCTGGCAGTTCCCTACTCTCGCGTTAACGCTAGCATGGATGTTTTCCC
AGTCACGACGTTGTAAAACGACGGCCAGTCTTAAGCTCGGGCCCCAAATAATGATTTTATTTTGACTGAT
AGTGACCTGTTCGTTGCAACAAATTGATGAGCAATGCTTTTTTATAATGCCAACTTTGTATACAAAAGTT
GCTATCGATCCGAGACTAGCCTCGAGCGGCCGCCCCCTTCACCGAGGGCCTATTTCCCATGATTCCTTCA
TATTTGCATATACGATACAAGGCTGTTAGAGAGATAATTGGAATTAATTTGACTGTAAACACAAAGATAT
TAGTACAAAATACGTGACGTAGAAAGTAATAATTTCTTGGGTAGTTTGCAGTTTTAAAATTATGTTTTAA
AATGGACTATCATATGCTTACCGTAACTTGAAAGTATTTCGATTTCTTGGCTTTATATATCTTGTGGAAA
GGACGAAACACCGGTCCTAAGGTTAAGTCGCCCTCGCTCGAGCGAGGGCGACTTAACCTTAGGTTTTTGA
ATTCGCACCCAACTTTTCTATACAAAGTTGGCATTATAAGAAAGCATTGCTTATCAATTTGTTGCAACGA
ACAGGTCACTATCAGTCAAAATAAAATCATTATTTGCCATCCAGCTGCAGGGCGGCCGCGATATCCCCTA
TAGTGAGTCGTATTACATGGTCATAGCTGTTTCCTGGCAGCTCTGGCCCGTGTCTCAAAATCTCTGATGT
TACATTGCACAAGATAAAAATATATCATCATGAACAATAAAACTGTCTGCTTACATAAACAGTAATACAA
GGGGTGTTATGAGCCATATTCAACGGGAAACGTCGAGGCCGCGATTAAATTCCAACATGGATGCTGATTT
ATATGGGTATAAATGGGCTCGCGATAATGTCGGGCAATCAGGTGCGACAATCTATCGCTTGTATGGGAAG
CCCGATGCGCCAGAGTTGTTTCTGAAACATGGCAAAGGTAGCGTTGCCAATGATGTTACAGATGAGATGG
TCAGACTAAACTGGCTGACGGAATTTATGCCTCTTCCGACCATCAAGCATTTTATCCGTACTCCTGATGA
TGCATGGTTACTCACCACTGCGATCCCCGGAAAAACAGCATTCCAGGTATTAGAAGAATATCCTGATTCA
GGTGAAAATATTGTTGATGCGCTGGCAGTGTTCCTGCGCCGGTTGCATTCGATTCCTGTTTGTAATTGTC
CTTTTAACAGCGATCGCGTATTTCGTCTCGCTCAGGCGCAATCACGAATGAATAACGGTTTGGTTGATGC
GAGTGATTTTGATGACGAGCGTAATGGCTGGCCTGTTGAACAAGTCTGGAAAGAAATGCATAAACTTTTG
CCATTCTCACCGGATTCAGTCGTCACTCATGGTGATTTCTCACTTGATAACCTTATTTTTGACGAGGGGA
AATTAATAGGTTGTATTGATGTTGGACGAGTCGGAATCGCAGACCGATACCAGGATCTTGCCATCCTATG
GAACTGCCTCGGTGAGTTTTCTCCTTCATTACAGAAACGGCTTTTTCAAAAATATGGTATTGATAATCCT
GATATGAATAAATTGCAGTTTCATTTGATGCTCGATGAGTTTTTCTAATCAGAATTGGTTAATTGGTTGT
AACACTGGCAGAGCATTACGCTGACTTGACGGGACGGCGCAAGCTCATGACCAAAATCCCTTAACGTGAG
TTACGCGTCGTTCCACTGAGCGTCAGACCCCGTAGAAAAGATCAAAGGATCTTCTTGAGATCCTTTTTTT
CTGCGCGTAATCTGCTGCTTGCAAACAAAAAAACCACCGCTACCAGCGGTGGTTTGTTTGCCGGATCAAG
AGCTACCAACTCTTTTTCCGAAGGTAACTGGCTTCAGCAGAGCGCAGATACCAAATACTGTTCTTCTAGT
GTAGCCGTAGTTAGGCCACCACTTCAAGAACTCTGTAGCACCGCCTACATACCTCGCTCTGCTAATCCTG
TTACCAGTGGCTGCTGCCAGTGGCGATAAGTCGTGTCTTACCGGGTTGGACTCAAGACGATAGTTACCGG
ATAAGGCGCAGCGGTCGGGCTGAACGGGGGGTTCGTGCACACAGCCCAGCTTGGAGCGAACGACCTACAC
CGAACTGAGATACCTACAGCGTGAGCTATGAGAAAGCGCCACGCTTCCCGAAGGGAGAAAGGCGGACAGG
TATCCGGTAAGCGGCAGGGTCGGAACAGGAGAGCGCACGAGGGAGCTTCCAGGGGGAAACGCCTGGTATC
TTTATAGTCCTGTCGGGTTTCGCCACCTCTGACTTGAGCGTCGATTTTTGTGATGCTCGTCAGGGGGGCG
GAGCCTATGGAAAAACGCCAGCAACGCGGCCTTTTTACGGTTCCTGGCCTTTTGCTGGCCTTTTGCTCAC
ATGTTCTTTCCTGCGTTATCCCCTGATTCTGTGGATAACCGTATTACCGCCTTTGAGTGAGCTGATACCG
CTCGCCGCAGCCGAACGACCGAGCGCAGCGAGTCAGTGA
