Features (pLannotate 1.2.2; 10 found; start..end, strand, type, name):
     11..106     -  protein_bind   attL4: mutant version of attL; recombination site for the Gateway® LR reaction LR Clonase™
    138..156     -  promoter       T7 promoter: promoter for bacteriophage T7 RNA polymerase
    290..1099    +  CDS            KanR: aminoglycoside phosphotransferase; aph(3')-Ia; confers resistance to kanamycin in bacteria or G418 (Geneticin®) in eukaryotes
   1246..1834    +  rep_origin     ori: high-copy-number ColE1/pMB1/pBR322/pUC origin of replication
   2017..2109    +  CDS            lacI (fragment): lac repressor; lacI; The lac repressor binds to the lac operator to inhibit transcription in E. coli. This inhibition can be relieved by adding lactose or isopropyl-β-D-thiogalactopyranoside (IPTG).
   2164..2191    -  terminator     rrnB T2 terminator: transcription terminator T2 from the E. coli rrnB gene
   2323..2366    +  terminator     rrnB T1 terminator: Escherichia coli rrnB; transcription terminator T1 from the E. coli rrnB gene
   2413..2449    -  CDS            lacZα (fragment): LacZα fragment of β-galactosidase; lacZ fragment
   2466..2561    +  protein_bind   attL5: mutant version of attL; recombination site for the Gateway® LR reaction LR Clonase™
   2604..2844    +  promoter       U6 promoter: RNA polymerase III promoter for human U6 snRNA
>Addgene plasmid #62138 | pMuLE ENTR U6 n.s shRNA L5-L4 | analyzer sequence | sequence record 101422
AATTCGCACCCAACTTTTCTATACAAAGTTGGCATTATAAGAAAGCATTGCTTATCAATTTGTTGCAACG
AACAGGTCACTATCAGTCAAAATAAAATCATTATTTGCCATCCAGCTGCAGGGCGGCCGCGATATCCCCT
ATAGTGAGTCGTATTACATGGTCATAGCTGTTTCCTGGCAGCTCTGGCCCGTGTCTCAAAATCTCTGATG
TTACATTGCACAAGATAAAAATATATCATCATGAACAATAAAACTGTCTGCTTACATAAACAGTAATACA
AGGGGTGTTATGAGCCATATTCAACGGGAAACGTCGAGGCCGCGATTAAATTCCAACATGGATGCTGATT
TATATGGGTATAAATGGGCTCGCGATAATGTCGGGCAATCAGGTGCGACAATCTATCGCTTGTATGGGAA
GCCCGATGCGCCAGAGTTGTTTCTGAAACATGGCAAAGGTAGCGTTGCCAATGATGTTACAGATGAGATG
GTCAGACTAAACTGGCTGACGGAATTTATGCCTCTTCCGACCATCAAGCATTTTATCCGTACTCCTGATG
ATGCATGGTTACTCACCACTGCGATCCCCGGAAAAACAGCATTCCAGGTATTAGAAGAATATCCTGATTC
AGGTGAAAATATTGTTGATGCGCTGGCAGTGTTCCTGCGCCGGTTGCATTCGATTCCTGTTTGTAATTGT
CCTTTTAACAGCGATCGCGTATTTCGTCTCGCTCAGGCGCAATCACGAATGAATAACGGTTTGGTTGATG
CGAGTGATTTTGATGACGAGCGTAATGGCTGGCCTGTTGAACAAGTCTGGAAAGAAATGCATAAACTTTT
GCCATTCTCACCGGATTCAGTCGTCACTCATGGTGATTTCTCACTTGATAACCTTATTTTTGACGAGGGG
AAATTAATAGGTTGTATTGATGTTGGACGAGTCGGAATCGCAGACCGATACCAGGATCTTGCCATCCTAT
GGAACTGCCTCGGTGAGTTTTCTCCTTCATTACAGAAACGGCTTTTTCAAAAATATGGTATTGATAATCC
TGATATGAATAAATTGCAGTTTCATTTGATGCTCGATGAGTTTTTCTAATCAGAATTGGTTAATTGGTTG
TAACACTGGCAGAGCATTACGCTGACTTGACGGGACGGCGCAAGCTCATGACCAAAATCCCTTAACGTGA
GTTACGCGTCGTTCCACTGAGCGTCAGACCCCGTAGAAAAGATCAAAGGATCTTCTTGAGATCCTTTTTT
TCTGCGCGTAATCTGCTGCTTGCAAACAAAAAAACCACCGCTACCAGCGGTGGTTTGTTTGCCGGATCAA
GAGCTACCAACTCTTTTTCCGAAGGTAACTGGCTTCAGCAGAGCGCAGATACCAAATACTGTTCTTCTAG
TGTAGCCGTAGTTAGGCCACCACTTCAAGAACTCTGTAGCACCGCCTACATACCTCGCTCTGCTAATCCT
GTTACCAGTGGCTGCTGCCAGTGGCGATAAGTCGTGTCTTACCGGGTTGGACTCAAGACGATAGTTACCG
GATAAGGCGCAGCGGTCGGGCTGAACGGGGGGTTCGTGCACACAGCCCAGCTTGGAGCGAACGACCTACA
CCGAACTGAGATACCTACAGCGTGAGCTATGAGAAAGCGCCACGCTTCCCGAAGGGAGAAAGGCGGACAG
GTATCCGGTAAGCGGCAGGGTCGGAACAGGAGAGCGCACGAGGGAGCTTCCAGGGGGAAACGCCTGGTAT
CTTTATAGTCCTGTCGGGTTTCGCCACCTCTGACTTGAGCGTCGATTTTTGTGATGCTCGTCAGGGGGGC
GGAGCCTATGGAAAAACGCCAGCAACGCGGCCTTTTTACGGTTCCTGGCCTTTTGCTGGCCTTTTGCTCA
CATGTTCTTTCCTGCGTTATCCCCTGATTCTGTGGATAACCGTATTACCGCCTTTGAGTGAGCTGATACC
GCTCGCCGCAGCCGAACGACCGAGCGCAGCGAGTCAGTGAGCGAGGAAGCGGAAGAGCGCCCAATACGCA
AACCGCCTCTCCCCGCGCGTTGGCCGATTCATTAATGCAGCTGGCACGACAGGTTTCCCGACTGGAAAGC
GGGCAGTGAGCGCAACGCAATTAATACGCGTACCGCTAGCCAGGAAGAGTTTGTAGAAACGCAAAAAGGC
CATCCGTCAGGATGGCCTTCTGCTTAGTTTGATGCCTGGCAGTTTATGGCGGGCGTCCTGCCCGCCACCC
TCCGGGCCGTTGCTTCACAACGTTCAAATCCGCTCCCGGCGGATTTGTCCTACTCAGGAGAGCGTTCACC
GACAAACAACAGATAAAACGAAAGGCCCAGTCTTCCGACTGAGCCTTTCGTTTTATTTGATGCCTGGCAG
TTCCCTACTCTCGCGTTAACGCTAGCATGGATGTTTTCCCAGTCACGACGTTGTAAAACGACGGCCAGTC
TTAAGCTCGGGCCCCAAATAATGATTTTATTTTGACTGATAGTGACCTGTTCGTTGCAACAAATTGATGA
GCAATGCTTTTTTATAATGCCAACTTTGTATACAAAAGTTGCTATCGATCCGAGACTAGCCTCGAGCGGC
CGCCCCCTTCACCGAGGGCCTATTTCCCATGATTCCTTCATATTTGCATATACGATACAAGGCTGTTAGA
GAGATAATTGGAATTAATTTGACTGTAAACACAAAGATATTAGTACAAAATACGTGACGTAGAAAGTAAT
AATTTCTTGGGTAGTTTGCAGTTTTAAAATTATGTTTTAAAATGGACTATCATATGCTTACCGTAACTTG
AAAGTATTTCGATTTCTTGGCTTTATATATCTTGTGGAAAGGACGAAACACCGGTCTAAGGTTAAGTCGC
CCTCGCTCGAGCGAGGGCGACTTAACCTTAGGTTTTTG
