>Addgene plasmid #62138 | pMuLE ENTR U6 n.s shRNA L5-L4 | addgene partial sequence | sequence record 104405 | M13-F20 5'-TGTAAAACGACGGCCAGT-3'
GACTGATAGTGACCTGTTCGTTGCAACAAATTGATGAGCAATGCTTTTTTATAATGCCAACTTTGTATAC
AAAAGTTGCTATCGATCCGAGACTAGCCTCGAGCGGCCGCCCCCTTCACCGAGGGCCTATTTCCCATGAT
TCCTTCATATTTGCATATACGATACAAGGCTGTTAGAGAGATAATTGGAATTAATTTGACTGTAAACACA
AAGATATTAGTACAAAATACGTGACGTAGAAAGTAATAATTTCTTGGGTAGTTTGCAGTTTTAAAATTAT
GTTTTAAAATGGACTATCATATGCTTACCGTAACTTGAAAGTATTTCGATTTCTTGGCTTTATATATCTT
GTGGAAAGGACGAAACACCGGT
