>Addgene plasmid #62138 | pMuLE ENTR U6 n.s shRNA L5-L4 | addgene partial sequence | sequence record 111468 | M13-Rev 5'-CAGGAAACAGCTATGACC-3'
CGCGGCCGCCCTGCAGCTGGATGGCAAATAATGATTTTATTTTGACTGATAGTGACCTGTTCGTTGCAAC
AAATTGATAAGCAATGCTTTCTTATAATGCCAACTTTGTATAGAAAAGTTGGGTGCGAATTCAAAAACCT
AAGGTTAAGTC
